Addgene plasmid #138517: pMR-A-3
Purpose: P3a
Depositing lab: David Liu. Depositing organization: Broad Institute. Publication: Phage-assisted evolution of an adenine base editor with improved Cas domain compatibility and activity. Richter MF, Zhao KT, Eton E, Lapinaite A, Newby GA, Thuronyi BW, Wilson C, Koblan LW, Zeng J, Bauer DE, Doudna JA, Liu DR. Nat Biotechnol. 2020 Jul;38(7):883-891. doi: 10.1038/s41587-020-0453-z. Epub 2020 Mar 16. PubMed 32433547.
Backbone
  Vector backbone: pCMV with a BR322 origin
  Vector type: Synthetic Biology
Growth in bacteria
  Bacterial resistance: Spectinomycin, 50 μg/mL
  Growth temperature: 37°C
  Growth strain: DH5alpha
  Copy number: Unknown
Gene/Insert
  Gene/Insert name: T7-RNAP
  Species: Other
  Cloning method: Unknown
Terms and licenses: Academic/Nonprofit Terms; Industry Terms: Not Available to Industry
How to cite: pMR-A-3 was a gift from David Liu (Addgene plasmid # 138517 ; http://n2t.net/addgene:138517 ; RRID:Addgene_138517)
