[The description below was written by a language model from this plasmid's Addgene catalogue record and pLannotate feature annotations shown in this document.]
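Description:
pMR-A-3 is a 5.2 kb bacterial accessory plasmid from a synthetic-biology toolkit built for phage-assisted evolution of adenine base editors; its recorded purpose is simply "P3a", which appears to mark it as one of the numbered host-cell plasmids in that selection system. It replicates in E. coli from a pBR322-type ColE1/pMB1 origin that is accompanied by the bom mobility region and the rop gene, whose product holds copy number down relative to pUC derivatives, although the catalogue lists copy number as unknown. Selection is by spectinomycin, through an aadA (SmR) aminoglycoside adenylyltransferase gene driven by a fragment of the bla (AmpR) promoter. The catalogue describes the backbone as "pCMV with a BR322 origin", but no CMV promoter or other mammalian element is annotated.

The payload is the full-length T7 RNA polymerase coding sequence (about 2.6 kb). It lies downstream of an rrnB T1 terminator, which probably insulates it from read-through transcription coming from the backbone. A short stretch matching sspB sits between the terminator and the polymerase gene, and a small mbeC fragment is a remnant of the ColE1 mobilisation region. The promoter driving T7 RNAP is not annotated and the record does not state it, nor does it say whether the polymerase gene carries any engineered mutations or how it is wired into the selection. In phage-assisted evolution circuits generally, T7 RNAP serves as a transcriptional relay linking the evolving protein's activity to expression of a gene required for phage propagation, and a role of that kind is consistent with the associated publication, though the details for this plasmid should be checked there.
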