Features (pLannotate 1.2.2; 9 found; start..end, strand, type, name):
    586..726     -  misc_feature   bom: basis of mobility region from pBR322
    828..1019    -  CDS            rop: Rop protein, which maintains plasmids at low copy number; rop
   1060..1116    +  CDS            mbeC (fragment): MBEC_ECOLX - Experimental evidence at protein level: Swiss-Prot protein existence level 1. Required for efficient mobilization of ColE1 plasmid and is thus essential to promote the specific transfer of the plasmid during conjugation. Probably functions by inducing DNA bending, helping the MbeA relaxase to melt the DNA around the nic site and cleave the phosphodiester bond. Binds specifically double-stranded DNA (dsDNA) containing the ColE1 oriT but does not recognize the inverted repeat (IR). From Escherichia coli.
   1130..1174    +  terminator     rrnB T1 terminator: transcription terminator T1 from the E. coli rrnB gene
   1193..1258    +  CDS            sspB (fragment): SSPB_ECOLI - Experimental evidence at protein level: Swiss-Prot protein existence level 1. Also stimulates degradation of the N-terminus of RseA (residues 1-108, alone or in complex with sigma-E) by ClpX-ClpP in a non-ssrA-mediated fashion. From Escherichia coli (strain K12).
   1388..4036    +  CDS            RPOL_BPT7: Experimental evidence at protein level: Swiss-Prot protein existence level 1. Highly processive DNA-dependent RNA polymerase that catalyzes the transcription of class II and class III viral genes. Recognizes a specific promoter sequence and enters first into an 'abortive phase' where very short transcripts are synthesized and released before proceeding to the processive transcription of long RNA chains. Unwinds the double-stranded DNA to expose the coding strand for templating. Participates in the initiation of viral DNA replication presumably by making primers accessible to the DNA polymerase
   4109..4900    -  CDS            SmR: aminoglycoside adenylyltransferase (Murphy, 1985); aadA; confers resistance to spectinomycin and streptomycin
   4901..4986    -  promoter       AmpR promoter (fragment): bla
   5000..400     +  rep_origin     ori (across the origin): high-copy-number ColE1/pMB1/pBR322/pUC origin of replication
>Addgene plasmid #138517 | pMR-A-3 | addgene full sequence | sequence record 273050 | Addgene NGS Result
TGTAGCACCGCCTACATACCTCGCTCTGCTAATCCTGTTACCAGTGGCTGCTGCCAGTGGCGATAAGTCG
TGTCTTACCGGGTTGGACTCAAGACGATAGTTACCGGATAAGGCGCAGCGGTCGGGCTGAACGGGGGGTT
CGTGCACACAGCCCAGCTTGGAGCGAACGACCTACACCGAACTGAGATACCTACAGCGTGAGCTATGAGA
AAGCGCCACGCTTCCCGAAGGGAGAAAGGCGGACAGGTATCCGGTAAGCGGCAGGGTCGGAACAGGAGAG
CGCACGAGGGAGCTTCCAGGGGGAAACGCCTGGTATCTTTATAGTCCTGTCGGGTTTCGCCACCTCTGAC
TTGAGCGTCGATTTTTGTGATGCTCGTCAGGGGGGCGGAGCCTATGGAAAAACGCCAGCAACGCGGCCTT
TTTACGGTTCCTGGCCTTTTGCTGGCCTTTTGCTCACATGTTCTTTCCTGCGTTATCCCCTGATTCTGTG
GATAACCGTATTACCGCCTTTGAGTGAGCTGATACCGCTCGCCGCAGCCGAACGACCGAGCGCAGCGAGT
CAGTGAGCGAGGAAGCGGATGAGCGCCTGATGCGGTATTTTCTCCTTACGCATCTGTGCGGTATTTCACA
CCGCATATGGTGCACTCTCAGTACAATCTGCTCTGATGCCGCATAGTTAAGCCAGTATACACTCCGCTAT
CGCTACGTGACTGGGTCATGGCTGCGCCCCGACACCCGCCAACACCCGCTGACGCGCCCTGACGGGCTTG
TCTGCTCCCGGCATCCGCTTACAGACAAGCTGTGACCGTCTCCGGGAGCTGCATGTGTCAGAGGTTTTCA
CCGTCATCACCGAAACGCGCGAGGCAGCTGCGGTAAAGCTCATCAGCGTGGTCGTGAAGCGATTCACAGA
TGTCTGCCTGTTCATCCGCGTCCAGCTCGTTGAGTTTCTCCAGAAGCGTTAATGTCTGGCTTCTGATAAA
GCGGGCCATGTTAAGGGCGGTTTTTTCCTGTTTGGTCACTGATGCCTCCGTGTAAGGGGGATTTCTGTTC
ATGGGGGTAATGATACCGATGAAACGAGAGAGGATGCTCACGATACGGGTTACTGATGATGAACAAGAGG
ACATCCGGTCAAATAAAACGAAAGGCTCAGTCGAAAGACTGGGCCTTTCGTTTTGCTGAGGAGACTTAGG
GACTCTCACAGCTAACACCACGTCGTCCCTATCTGCTGCCCTAGGTCTATGAGTGGTTGCTGGATAACTT
TACGGGCATGCATAAGGCTCGTAGGCTATATTCAGGGAGACCACAACGGTTTCCCTCTACAAATAATTTT
GTTTAACTTTTACTAGAGTGGGACCCTACCTGCAGGTGCAGTAAGGAGGAAAAAAAAATGAACACGATTA
ACATCGCTAAGAACGACTTCTCTGACATCGAACTGGCTGCTATCCCGTTCAACACTCTGGCTGACCATTA
CGGTGAGCGTTTAGCTCGCGAACAGTTGGCCCTTGAGCATGAGTCTTACGAGATGGGTGAAGCACGCTTC
CGCAAGATGTTTGAGTGATAACTTAAAGCTGGTGAGGTTGCGGATAACGCTGCCGCCAAGCCTCTCATCA
CTACCCTACTCCCTAAGATGATTGCACGCATCAACGACTGGTTTGAGGAAGTGAAAGCTAAGCGCGGCAA
GCGCCCGACAGCCTTCCAGTTCCTGCAAGAAATCAAGCCGGAAGCCGTAGCGTACATCACCATTAAGACC
ACTCTGGCTTGCCTAACCAGTGCTGACAATACAACCGTTCAGGCTGTAGCAAGCGCAATCGGTCGGGCCA
TTGAGGACGAGGCTCGCTTCGGTCGTATCCGTGACCTTAAAGCTAAGCACTTCAAGAAAAACGTTGAGGA
ACAACTCAACAAGCGCGTAGGGCACGTCTACAAGAAAGCATTTATGCAAGTTGTCGAGGCTGACATGCTC
TCTAAGGGTCTACTCGGTGGCGAGGCGTGGTCTTCGTGGCATAAGGAAGACTCTATTCATGTAGGAGTAC
GCTGCATCGAGATGCTCATTGAGTCAACCGGAATGGTTAGCTTACACCGCCAAAATGCTGGCGTAGTAGG
TCAAGACTCTGAGACTATCGAACTCGCACCTGAATACGCTGAGGCTATCGCAACCCGTGCAGGTGCGCTG
GCTGGCATCTCTCCGATGTTCCAACCTTGCGTAGTTCCTCCTAAGCCGTGGACTGGCATTACTGGTGGTG
GCTATTGGGCTAACGGTCGTCGTCCTCTGGCGCTGGTGCGTACTCACAGTAAGAAAGCACTGATGCGCTA
CGAAGACGTTTACATGCCTGAGGTGTACAAAGCGATTAACATTGCGCAAAACACCGCATGGAAAATCAAC
AAGAAAGTCCTAGCGGTCGCCAACGTAATCACCAAGTGGAAGCATTGTCCGGTCGAGGACATCCCTGCGA
TTGAGCGTGAAGAACTCCCGATGAAACCGGAAGACATCGACATGAATCCTGAGGCTCTCACCGCGTGGAA
ACGTGCTGCCGCTGCTGTGTACCGCAAGGACAAGGCTCGCAAGTCTCGCCGTATCAGCCTTGAGTTCATG
CTTGAGCAAGCCAATAAGTTTGCTAACCATAAGGCCATCTGGTTCCCTTACAACATGGACTGGCGCGGTC
GTGTTTACGCTGTGTCAATGTTCAACCCGCAAGGTAACGATATGACCAAAGGACTGCTTACGCTGGCGAA
AGGTAAACCAATCGGTAAGGAAGGTTACTACTGGCTGAAAATCCACGGTGCAAACTGTGCGGGTGTCGAT
AAGGTTCCGTTCCCTGAGCGCATCAAGTTCATTGAGGAAAACCACGAGAACATCATGGCTTGCGCTAAGT
CTCCACTGGAGAACACTTGGTGGGCTGAGCAAGATTCTCCGTTCTGCTTCCTTGCGTTCTGCTTTGAGTA
CGCTGGGGTACAGCACCACGGCCTGAGCTATAACTGCTCCCTTCCGCTGGCGTTTGACGGGTCTTGCTCT
GGCATCCAGCACTTCTCCGCGATGCTCCGAGATGAGGTAGGTGGTCGCGCGGTTAACTTGCTTCCTAGTG
AAACCGTTCAGGACATCTACGGGATTGTTGCTAAGAAAGTCAACGAGATTCTACAAGCAGACGCAATCAA
TGGGACCGATAACGAAGTAGTTACCGTGACCGATGAGAACACTGGTGAAATCTCTGAGAAAGTCAAGCTG
GGCACTAAGGCACTGGCTGGTCAATGGCTGGCTTACGGTGTTACTCGCAGTGTGACTAAGCGTTCAGTCA
TGACGCTGGCTTACGGGTCCAAAGAGTTCGGCTTCCGTCAACAAGTGCTGGAAGATACCATTCAGCCAGC
TATTGATTCCGGCAAGGGTCTGATGTTCACTCAGCCGAATCAGGCTGCTGGATACATGGCTAAGCTGATT
TGGGAATCTGTGAGCGTGACGGTGGTAGCTGCGGTTGAAGCAATGAACTGGCTTAAGTCTGCTGCTAAGC
TGCTGGCTGCTGAGGTCAAAGATAAGAAGACTGGAGAGATTCTTCGCAAGCGTTGCGCTGTGCATTGGGT
AACTCCTGATGGTTTCCCTGTGTGGCAGGAATACAAGAAGCCTATTCAGACGCGCTTGAACCTGATGTTC
CTCGGTCAGTTCCGCTTACAGCCTACCATTAACACCAACAAAGATAGCGAGATTGATGCACACAAACAGG
AGTCTGGTATCGCTCCTAACTTTGTACACAGCCAAGACGGTAGCCACCTTCGTAAGACTGTAGTGTGGGC
ACACGAGAAGTACGGTATCGAATCTTTTGCACTGATTCACGACTCCTTCGGTACCATTCCGGCTGACGCT
GCGAACCTGTTCAAAGCAGTGCGCGAAACTATGGTTGACACATATGAGTCTTGTGATGTACTGGCTGATT
TCTACGACCAGTTCGCTGACCAGTTGCACGAGTCTCAATTGGACAAAATGCCAGCACTTCCGGCTAAAGG
TAACTTGAACCTCCGTGACATCTTAGAGTCCGACTTCGCGTTCGCCTAATGGCACTCCTCAGCAAATATA
ATGACCCTCTTGATAACCCAAGAGGGCATTTTTTAATGCCCATGGCGTTTATTTGCCGACTACCTTGGTG
ATCTCGCCTTTCACGTAGTGGACAAATTCTTCCAACTGATCTGCGCGCGAGGCCAAGCGATCTTCTTCTT
GTCCAAGATAAGCCTGTCTAGCTTCAAGTATGACGGGCTGATACTGGGCCGGCAGGCGCTCCATTGCCCA
GTCGGCAGCGACATCCTTCGGCGCGATTTTGCCGGTTACTGCGCTGTACCAAATGCGGGACAACGTAAGC
ACTACATTTCGCTCATCGCCAGCCCAGTCGGGCGGCGAGTTCCATAGCGTTAAGGTTTCATTTAGCGCCT
CAAATAGATCCTGTTCAGGAACCGGATCAAAGAGTTCCTCCGCCGCTGGACCTACCAAGGCAACGCTATG
TTCTCTTGCTTTTGTCAGCAAGATAGCCAGATCAATGTCGATCGTGGCTGGCTCGAAGATACCTGCAAGA
ATGTCATTGCGCTGCCATTCTCCAAATTGCAGTTCGCGCTTAGCTGGATAACGCCACGGAATGATGTCGT
CGTGCACAACAATGGTGACTTCTACAGCGCGGAGAATCTCGCTCTCTCCAGGGGAAGCCGAAGTTTCCAA
AAGGTCGTTGATCAAAGCTCGCCGCGTTGTTTCATCAAGCCTTACGGTCACCGTAACCAGCAAATCAATA
TCACTGTGTGGCTTCAGGCCGCCATCCACTGCGGAGCCGTACAAATGTACGGCCAGCAACGTCGGTTCGA
GATGGCGCTCGATGACGCCAACTACCTCTGATAGTTGAGTCGATACTTCGGCGATCACCGCTTCCCTCAT
ACTCTTCCTTTTTCAATATTATTGAAGCATTTATCAGGGTTATTGTCTCATGAGCGTATACATATTTGAA
TGTATTTAGAAAAATAGGCCAAATAGGGTTTGAGATCCTTTTTTTCTGCGCGTAATCTGCTGCTTGCAAA
CAAAAAAACCACCGCTACCAGCGGTGGTTTGTTTGCCGGATCAAGAGCTACCACCTCTTTTTCCGAAGGT
AACTGGCTTCAGCAGAGCGCAGATACCAAATACTGTCCTTCTAGTGTAGCCGTAGTTAGGCCACCACTTC
AAGAACTC
